Addgene plasmid #194204: pCALNL-Rheb(S16H)
Purpose: Cre/LoxP-dependent expression of a constitutively active form of Rheb (S16H). Expression of Cre excises a STOP codon before Rheb(S16H), facilitating expression of a constitutively active form of Rheb.
Depositing lab: Angelique Bordey. Depositing organization: Yale University. Publication: Normalizing translation through 4E-BP prevents mTOR-driven cortical mislamination and ameliorates aberrant neuron integration. Lin TV, Hsieh L, Kimura T, Malone TJ, Bordey A. Proc Natl Acad Sci U S A. 2016 Oct 4;113(40):11330-11335. Epub 2016 Sep 19. 10.1073/pnas.1605740113 PubMed 27647922.
Backbone
  Vector backbone: pCALNL-GFP
  Backbone manufacturer: Addgene; catalog no. 13770
  Backbone size w/o insert (bp): 4698
  Vector type: Mammalian Expression, Cre/Lox
  Selectable markers: Neomycin (select with G418)
Growth in bacteria
  Bacterial resistance: Ampicillin, 100 μg/mL
  Growth temperature: 37°C
  Growth strain: DH5alpha
  Copy number: High Copy
Gene/Insert
  Gene/Insert name: Ras Homolog Enriched Protein in Brain (S16H) (alt name: Rheb(S16H))
  Species: H. sapiens (human)
  Insert size (bp): 2092
  Mutation: S16H
  Entrez Gene: RHEB (a.k.a. RHEB2)
  Cloning method: Restriction Enzyme; 5′ cloning site unknown (unknown if destroyed); 3′ cloning site unknown (unknown if destroyed)
  Sequencing primers: 5′ pCAG-F
Terms and licenses: Academic/Nonprofit Terms; Industry Terms: Not Available to Industry
How to cite: pCALNL-Rheb(S16H) was a gift from Angelique Bordey (Addgene plasmid # 194204 ; http://n2t.net/addgene:194204 ; RRID:Addgene_194204)
