[The description below was written by a language model from this plasmid's Addgene catalogue record and pLannotate feature annotations shown in this document.]
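Description:
pCALNL-Rheb(S16H) is a mammalian expression plasmid built on the pCALNL-GFP backbone for Cre/loxP-dependent expression of a constitutively active form of human RHEB, the small GTPase that activates mTORC1. It is propagated in E. coli as a high-copy plasmid through a ColE1/pUC-type origin, with ampicillin selection from the β-lactamase gene. A small SV40 origin is also annotated in the backbone.

The expression unit begins with the CMV enhancer and the chicken β-actin/rabbit β-globin chimeric intron. This is the CAG-type promoter arrangement, although the core promoter itself is not separately annotated. Downstream are two loxP sites in the same orientation flanking a neomycin resistance coding sequence, a ble fragment and an SV40 polyadenylation signal. This floxed cassette acts as the stop element: transcripts terminate before reaching the downstream gene, and the neo gene corresponds to the G418 marker listed in the catalogue. Cre recombinase excises the cassette, placing the RHEB coding sequence carrying the S16H mutation directly under the promoter.

The feature table also shows an EGFP coding sequence after RHEB, separated from it by an MCS fragment and followed by the rabbit β-globin poly(A) signal. The catalogue entry does not mention EGFP. No IRES or 2A element is annotated, and the record does not state whether EGFP is fused to Rheb, expressed at all, or simply left over from the parent vector.

The plasmid is used to hyperactivate mTOR signalling only in Cre-expressing cells. The associated publication concerns mTOR-driven cortical mislamination and aberrant neuron integration.
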