Features (pLannotate 1.2.2; 23 found; start..end, strand, type, name):
      1..380     +  enhancer       CMV enhancer: human cytomegalovirus immediate early enhancer
    658..1674    +  intron         chimeric intron: chimera between introns from chicken β-actin and rabbit β-globin
   1749..1782    +  protein_bind   loxP: Cre-mediated recombination occurs in the 8-bp core sequence (GCATACAT). Cre recombinase
   1832..2623    +  CDS            neo: KKA2_KLEPN - Also known as kan, nptII. Experimental evidence at protein level: Swiss-Prot protein existence level 1. Resistance to kanamycin, neomycin, paromomycin, ribostamycin, butirosin and gentamicin B. From Klebsiella pneumoniae.
   2647..2799    +  CDS            ble (fragment): BLE_KLEPN - Experimental evidence at protein level: Swiss-Prot protein existence level 1. Binding protein with a strong affinity to the bleomycin family of antibiotics. Binds to CL990; an antimitotic-antibiotic compound. From Klebsiella pneumoniae.
   2806..2940    +  polyA_signal   SV40 poly(A) signal: SV40 polyadenylation signal
   2954..2987    +  protein_bind   loxP: Cre-mediated recombination occurs in the 8-bp core sequence (GCATACAT). Cre recombinase
   3031..3582    +  CDS            RHEB: RHEB_HUMAN - Also known as RHEB2. Experimental evidence at protein level: Swiss-Prot protein existence level 1. Activates the protein kinase activity of mTORC1, and thereby plays a role in the regulation of apoptosis. Stimulates the phosphorylation of S6K1 and EIF4EBP1 through activation of mTORC1 signaling. Has low intrinsic GTPase activity. From Homo sapiens (Human).
   3596..3632    +  misc_feature   MCS (fragment): multiple cloning site
   3646..4365    +  CDS            EGFP: the original enhanced GFP (Yang et al., 1996) mammalian codon-optimized
   4375..4446    +  CDS            HBB (fragment): HBB_PONPY - Experimental evidence at transcript level: Swiss-Prot protein existence level 2. Involved in oxygen transport from the lung to the various peripheral tissues. From Pongo pygmaeus (Bornean orangutan).
   4517..4572    +  polyA_signal   β-globin poly(A) signal: rabbit β-globin polyadenylation signal (Gil and Proudfoot, 1987)
   4957..4973    -  protein_bind   lac operator: The lac repressor binds to the lac operator to inhibit transcription in E. coli. This inhibition can be relieved by adding lactose or isopropyl-β-D-thiogalactopyranoside (IPTG). lac repressor encoded by lacI
   4981..5011    -  promoter       lac promoter: promoter for the E. coli lac operon
   5026..5047    -  protein_bind   CAP binding site: CAP binding activates transcription in the presence of cAMP. E. coli catabolite activator protein
   5060..5099    -  CDS            lacI (fragment): lac repressor; lacI; The lac repressor binds to the lac operator to inhibit transcription in E. coli. This inhibition can be relieved by adding lactose or isopropyl-β-D-thiogalactopyranoside (IPTG).
   5106..5128    +  promoter       SV40 promoter (fragment): SV40 enhancer and early promoter
   5132..5266    +  rep_origin     SV40 ori: SV40 origin of replication
   5286..5420    +  polyA_signal   SV40 poly(A) signal: SV40 polyadenylation signal
   5422..5476    -  CDS            lacI (fragment): lac repressor; lacI; The lac repressor binds to the lac operator to inhibit transcription in E. coli. This inhibition can be relieved by adding lactose or isopropyl-β-D-thiogalactopyranoside (IPTG).
   5659..6247    -  rep_origin     ori: high-copy-number ColE1/pMB1/pBR322/pUC origin of replication
   6418..7278    -  CDS            AmpR: β-lactamase; bla; confers resistance to ampicillin, carbenicillin, and related antibiotics
   7279..7383    -  promoter       AmpR promoter: bla
>Addgene plasmid #194204 | pCALNL-Rheb(S16H) | addgene full sequence | sequence record 382462 | Addgene NGS Result
GACATTGATTATTGACTAGTTATTAATAGTAATCAATTACGGGGTCATTAGTTCATAGCCCATATATGGA
GTTCCGCGTTACATAACTTACGGTAAATGGCCCGCCTGGCTGACCGCCCAACGACCCCCGCCCATTGACG
TCAATAATGACGTATGTTCCCATAGTAACGCCAATAGGGACTTTCCATTGACGTCAATGGGTGGAGTATT
TACGGTAAACTGCCCACTTGGCAGTACATCAAGTGTATCATATGCCAAGTACGCCCCCTATTGACGTCAA
TGACGGTAAATGGCCCGCCTGGCATTATGCCCAGTACATGACCTTATGGGACTTTCCTACTTGGCAGTAC
ATCTACGTATTAGTCATCGCTATTACCATGGTCGAGGTGAGCCCCACGTTCTGCTTCACTCTCCCCATCT
CCCCCCCCTCCCCACCCCCAATTTTGTATTTATTTATTTTTTAATTATTTTGTGCAGCGATGGGGGCGGG
GGGGGGGGGGGGGCGCGCCRGGGGGGGGGGGGGGGGGGGGGGGGGGGGGGGGGGSGRGGSGGRGRGGKGC
GGCGGCAGCCAATCAGAGCGGCGCGCTCCGAAAGTTTCCTTTTATGGCGAGGCGGCGGCGGCGGCGGCCC
TATAAAAAGCGAAGCGCGCGGCGGGCGGGAGTCGCTGCGCGCTGCCTTCGCCCCGTGCCCCGCTCCGCCG
CCGCCTCGCGCCGCCCGCCCCGGCTCTGACTGACCGCGTTACTCCCACAGGTGAGCGGGCGGGACGGCCC
TTCTCCTCCGGGCTGTAATTAGCGCTTGGTTTAATGACGGCTTGTTTCTTTTCTGTGGCTGCGTGAAAGC
CTTGAGGGGCTCCGGGAGGGCCCTTTGTGCGGGGGGAGCGGCTCGGGGGGTGCGTGCGTGTGTGTGTGCG
TGGGGAGCGCCGCGTGCGGCTCCGCGCTGCCCGGCGGCTGTGAGCGCTGCGGGCGCGGCGCGGGGCTTTG
TGCGCTCCGCAGTGTGCGCGAGGGGAGCGCGGCCGGGGGCGGTGCCCCGCGGTGCGGGGGGGGCTGCGAG
GGGAACAAAGGCTGCGTGCGGGGTGTGTGCGTGGGGGGGTGAGCAGGGGGTGTGGGCGCGTCGGTCGGGC
TGCAACCCCCCCTGCACCCCCCTCCCCGAGTTGCTGAGCACGGCCCGGCTTCGGGTGCGGGGCTCCGTAC
GGGGCGTGGCGCGGGGCTCGCCGTGCCGGGCGGGGGGTGGCGGCAGGTGGGGGTGCCGGGCGGGGCGGGG
CCGCCTCGGGCCGGGGRGGGCTCGGGGGRGGGGCGCGGCGGCCCCCGGAGCGCCGGCGGCTGTCGAGGCG
CGGCGAGCCGCAGCCATTGCCTTTTATGGTAATCGTGCGAGAGGGCGCAGGGACTTCCTTTGTCCCAAAT
CTGTGCGGAGCCGAAATCTGGGAGGCGCCGCCGCACCCCCTCTAGCGGGCGCGGGGCGAAGCGGTGCGGC
GCCGGCAGGAAGGAAATGGGCGGGGAGGGCCTTCGTGCGTCGCCGCGCCGCCGTCCCCTTCTCCCTCTCC
AGCCTCGGGGCTGTCCGCGGGGGGACGGCTGCCTTCGGGGGGGACGGGGCAGGGCGGGGTTCGGCTTCTG
GCGTGTGACCGGCGGCTCTAGAGCCTCTGCTAACCATGTTCATGCCTTCTTCTTTTTCCTACAGCTCCTG
GGCAACGTGCTGGTTATTGTGCTGTCTCATCATTTTGGCAAAGAATTGATTAATTCGAGCGAACGCGTAT
AACTTCGTATAGCATACATTATACGAAGTTATCTCGAGTCGGATTTGATCTGATCAAGAGACAGGATGAG
GATCGTTTCGCATGATTGAACAAGATGGATTGCACGCAGGTTCTCCGGCCGCTTGGGTGGAGAGGCTATT
CGGCTATGACTGGGCACAACAGACAATCGGCTGCTCTGATGCCGCCGTGTTCCGGCTGTCAGCGCAGGGG
CGCCCGGTTCTTTTTGTCAAGACCGACCTGTCCGGTGCCCTGAATGAACTGCAGGACGAGGCAGCGCGGC
TATCGTGGCTGGCCACGACGGGCGTTCCTTGCGCAGCTGTGCTCGACGTTGTCACTGAAGCGGGAAGGGA
CTGGCTGCTATTGGGCGAAGTGCCGGGGCAGGATCTCCTGTCATCTCACCTTGCTCCTGCCGAGAAAGTA
TCCATCATGGCTGATGCAATGCGGCGGCTGCATACGCTTGATCCGGCTACCTGCCCATTCGACCACCAAG
CGAAACATCGCATCGAGCGAGCACGTACTCGGATGGAAGCCGGTCTTGTCGATCAGGATGATCTGGACGA
AGAGCATCAGGGGCTCGCGCCAGCCGAACTGTTCGCCAGGCTCAAGGCGCGCATGCCCGACGGCGAGGAT
CTCGTCGTGACCCATGGCGATGCCTGCTTGCCGAATATCATGGTGGAAAATGGCCGCTTTTCTGGATTCA
TCGACTGTGGCCGGCTGGGTGTGGCGGACCGCTATCAGGACATAGCGTTGGCTACCCGTGATATTGCTGA
AGAGCTTGGCGGCGAATGGGCTGACCGCTTCCTCGTGCTTTACGGTATCGCCGCTCCCGATTCGCAGCGC
ATCGCCTTCTATCGCCTTCTTGACGAGTTCTTCTGAGCGGGACTCTGGGGTTCGAAATGACCGACCAAGC
GACGCCCAACCTGCCATCACGAGATTTCGATTCCACCGCCGCCTTCTATGAAAGGTTGGGCTTCGGAATC
GTTTTCCGGGACGCCGGCTGGATGATCCTCCAGCGCGGGGATCTCATGCTGGAGTTCTTCGCCCACCCCA
TCGATAACTTGTTTATTGCAGCTTATAATGGTTACAAATAAAGCAATAGCATCACAAATTTCACAAATAA
AGCATTTTTTTCACTGCATTCTAGTTGTGGTTTGTCCAAACTCATCAATGTATCTTATCATGTCTGGATC
AATCCGAACGCGTATAACTTCGTATAGCATACATTATACGAAGTTATCTCGAGTCGCTCGGTACGATTTA
AATTGAATTCCTCGAGATCCATGCCGCAGTCCAAGTCCCGGAAGATCGCGATCCTGGGCTACCGGCATGT
GGGGAAATCCTCATTGACGATTCAATTTGTTGAAGGCCAATTTGTGGACTCCTACGATCCAACCATAGAA
AACACTTTTACAAAGTTGATCACAGTAAATGGACAAGAATATCATCTTCAACTTGTAGACACAGCCGGGC
AAGATGAATATTCTATCTTTCCTCAGACATACTCCATAGATATTAATGGCTATATTCTTGTGTATTCTGT
TACATCAATCAAAAGTTTTGAAGTGATTAAAGTTATCCATGGCAAATTGTTGGATATGGTGGGGAAAGTA
CAAATACCTATTATGTTGGTTGGGAATAAGAAAGACCTGCATATGGAAAGGGTGATCAGTTATGAAGAAG
GGAAAGCTTTGGCAGAATCTTGGAATGCAGCTTTTTTGGAATCTTCTGCTAAAGAAAATCAGACTGCTGT
GGATGTTTTTCGAAGGATAATTTTGGAGGCAGAAAAAATGGACGGGGCAGCTTCACAAGGCAAGTCTTCA
TGCTCGGTGATGTAACTCGATCGAGGAATTCTGCAGTCGACGGTACCGCGGGCCCGGGATCCACCGGTCG
CCACCATGGTGAGCAAGGGCGAGGAGCTGTTCACCGGGGTGGTGCCCATCCTGGTCGAGCTGGACGGCGA
CGTAAACGGCCACAAGTTCAGCGTGTCCGGCGAGGGCGAGGGCGATGCCACCTACGGCAAGCTGACCCTG
AAGTTCATCTGCACCACCGGCAAGCTGCCCGTGCCCTGGCCCACCCTCGTGACCACCCTGACCTACGGCG
TGCAGTGCTTCAGCCGCTACCCCGACCACATGAAGCAGCACGACTTCTTCAAGTCCGCCATGCCCGAAGG
CTACGTCCAGGAGCGCACCATCTTCTTCAAGGACGACGGCAACTACAAGACCCGCGCCGAGGTGAAGTTC
GAGGGCGACACCCTGGTGAACCGCATCGAGCTGAAGGGCATCGACTTCAAGGAGGACGGCAACATCCTGG
GGCACAAGCTGGAGTACAACTACAACAGCCACAACGTCTATATCATGGCCGACAAGCAGAAGAACGGCAT
CAAGGTGAACTTCAAGATCCGCCACAACATCGAGGACGGCAGCGTGCAGCTCGCCGACCACTACCAGCAG
AACACCCCCATCGGCGACGGCCCCGTGCTGCTGCCCGACAACCACTACCTGAGCACCCAGTCCGCCCTGA
GCAAAGACCCCAACGAGAAGCGCGATCACATGGTCCTGCTGGAGTTCGTGACCGCCGCCGGGATCACTCT
CGGCATGGACGAGCTGTACAAGTAAAGCGGCCGCACTCCTCAGGTGCAGGCTGCCTATCAGAAGGTGGTG
GCTGGTGTGGCCAATGCCCTGGCTCACAAATACCACTGAGATCTTTTTCCCTCTGCCAAAAATTATGGGG
ACATCATGAAGCCCCTTGAGCATCTGACTTCTGGCTAATAAAGGAAATTTATTTTCATTGCAATAGTGTG
TTGGAATTTTTTGTGTCTCTCACTCGGAAGGACATATGGGAGGGCAAATCATTTAAAACATCAGAATGAG
TATTTGGTTTAGAGTTTGGCAACATATGCCCATATGCTGGCTGCCATGAACAAAGGTTGGCTATAAAGAG
GTCATCAGTATATGAAACAGCCCCCTGCTGTCCATTCCTTATTCCATAGAAAAGCCTTGACTTGAGGTTA
GATTTTTTTTATATTTTGTTTTGTGTTATTTTTTTCTTTAACATCCCTAAAATTTTCCTTACATGTTTTA
CTAGCCAGATTTTTCCTCCTCTCCTGACTACTCCCAGTCATAGCTGTCCCTCTTCTCTTATGGAGATCCC
TCGACCTGCAGCCCAAGCTTGGCGTAATCATGGTCATAGCTGTTTCCTGTGTGAAATTGTTATCCGCTCA
CAATTCCACACAACATACGAGCCGGAAGCATAAAGTGTAAAGCCTGGGGTGCCTAATGAGTGAGCTAACT
CACATTAATTGCGTTGCGCTCACTGCCCGCTTTCCAGTCGGGAAACCTGTCGTGCCAGCGGATCCGCATC
TCAATTAGTCAGCAACCATAGTCCCGCCCCTAACTCCGCCCAGTTCCGCCCATTCTCCGCCCCATGGCTG
ACTAATTTTTTTTATTTATGCAGAGGCCGAGGCCGCCTCGGCCTCTGAGCTATTCCAGAAGTAGTGAGGA
GGCTTTTTTGGAGGCCTAGGCTTTTGCAAAAAGCTAACTTGTTTATTGCAGCTTATAATGGTTACAAATA
AAGCAATAGCATCACAAATTTCACAAATAAAGCATTTTTTTCACTGCATTCTAGTTGTGGTTTGTCCAAA
CTCATCAATGTATCTTATCATGTCTGGATCCGCTGCATTAATGAATCGGCCAACGCGCGGGGAGAGGCGG
TTTGCGTATTGGGCGCTCTTCCGCTTCCTCGCTCACTGACTCGCTGCGCTCGGTCGTTCGGCTGCGGCGA
GCGGTATCAGCTCACTCAAAGGCGGTAATACGGTTATCCACAGAATCAGGGGATAACGCAGGAAAGAACA
TGTGAGCAAAAGGCCAGCAAAAGGCCAGGAACCGTAAAAAGGCCGCGTTGCTGGCGTTTTTCCATAGGCT
CCGCCCCCCTGACGAGCATCACAAAAATCGACGCTCAAGTCAGAGGTGGCGAAACCCGACAGGACTATAA
AGATACCAGGCGTTTCCCCCTGGAAGCTCCCTCGTGCGCTCTCCTGTTCCGACCCTGCCGCTTACCGGAT
ACCTGTCCGCCTTTCTCCCTTCGGGAAGCGTGGCGCTTTCTCATAGCTCACGCTGTAGGTATCTCAGTTC
GGTGTAGGTCGTTCGCTCCAAGCTGGGCTGTGTGCACGAACCCCCCGTTCAGCCCGACCGCTGCGCCTTA
TCCGGTAACTATCGTCTTGAGTCCAACCCGGTAAGACACGACTTATCGCCACTGGCAGCAGCCACTGGTA
ACAGGATTAGCAGAGCGAGGTATGTAGGCGGTGCTACAGAGTTCTTGAAGTGGTGGCCTAACTACGGCTA
CACTAGAAGAACAGTATTTGGTATCTGCGCTCTGCTGAAGCCAGTTACCTTCGGAAAAAGAGTTGGTAGC
TCTTGATCCGGCAAACAAACCACCGCTGGTAGCGGTGGTTTTTTTGTTTGCAAGCAGCAGATTACGCGCA
GAAAAAAAGGATCTCAAGAAGATCCTTTGATCTTTTCTACGGGGTCTGACGCTCAGTGGAACGAAAACTC
ACGTTAAGGGATTTTGGTCATGAGATTATCAAAAAGGATCTTCACCTAGATCCTTTTAAATTAAAAATGA
AGTTTTAAATCAATCTAAAGTATATATGAGTAAACTTGGTCTGACAGTTACCAATGCTTAATCAGTGAGG
CACCTATCTCAGCGATCTGTCTATTTCGTTCATCCATAGTTGCCTGACTCCCCGTCGTGTAGATAACTAC
GATACGGGAGGGCTTACCATCTGGCCCCAGTGCTGCAATGATACCGCGAGACCCACGCTCACCGGCTCCA
GATTTATCAGCAATAAACCAGCCAGCCGGAAGGGCCGAGCGCAGAAGTGGTCCTGCAACTTTATCCGCCT
CCATCCAGTCTATTAATTGTTGCCGGGAAGCTAGAGTAAGTAGTTCGCCAGTTAATAGTTTGCGCAACGT
TGTTGCCATTGCTACAGGCATCGTGGTGTCACGCTCGTCGTTTGGTATGGCTTCATTCAGCTCCGGTTCC
CAACGATCAAGGCGAGTTACATGATCCCCCATGTTGTGCAAAAAAGCGGTTAGCTCCTTCGGTCCTCCGA
TCGTTGTCAGAAGTAAGTTGGCCGCAGTGTTATCACTCATGGTTATGGCAGCACTGCATAATTCTCTTAC
TGTCATGCCATCCGTAAGATGCTTTTCTGTGACTGGTGAGTACTCAACCAAGTCATTCTGAGAATAGTGT
ATGCGGCGACCGAGTTGCTCTTGCCCGGCGTCAATACGGGATAATACCGCGCCACATAGCAGAACTTTAA
AAGTGCTCATCATTGGAAAACGTTCTTCGGGGCGAAAACTCTCAAGGATCTTACCGCTGTTGAGATCCAG
TTCGATGTAACCCACTCGTGCACCCAACTGATCTTCAGCATCTTTTACTTTCACCAGCGTTTCTGGGTGA
GCAAAAACAGGAAGGCAAAATGCCGCAAAAAAGGGAATAAGGGCGACACGGAAATGTTGAATACTCATAC
TCTTCCTTTTTCAATATTATTGAAGCATTTATCAGGGTTATTGTCTCATGAGCGGATACATATTTGAATG
TATTTAGAAAAATAAACAAATAGGGGTTCCGCGCACATTTCCCCGAAAAGTGCCACCTGGGTC
